>Addgene plasmid #170013 | pKB223 | addgene full sequence | sequence record 335942 | Addgene NGS Result
GGCCCTGAGAGAGTTGCAGCAAGCGGTCCACGCTGGTTTGCCCCAGCAGGCGAAAATCCTGTTTGATGGT
GGTTAACGGCGGGATATAACATGAGCTGTCTTCGGTATCGTCGTATCCCACTACCGAGATATCCGCACCA
ACGCGCAGCCCGGACTCGGTAATGGCGCGCATTGCGCCCAGCGCCATCTGATCGTTGGCAACCAGCATCG
CAGTGGGAACGATGCCCTCATTCAGCATTTGCATGGTTTGTTGAAAACCGGACATGGCACTCCAGTCGCC
TTCCCGTTCCGCTATCGGCTGAATTTGATTGCGAGTGAGATATTTATGCCAGCCAGCCAGACGCAGACGC
GCCGAGACAGAACTTAATGGGCCCGCTAACAGCGCGATTTGCTGGTGACCCAATGCGACCAGATGCTCCA
CGCCCAGTCGCGTACCGTCTTCATGGGAGAAAATAATACTGTTGATGGGTGTCTGGTCAGAGACATCAAG
AAATAACGCCGGAACATTAGTGCAGGCAGCTTCCACAGCAATGGCATCCTGGTCATCCAGCGGATAGTTA
ATGATCAGCCCACTGACGCGTTGCGCGAGAAGATTGTGCACCGCCGCTTTACAGGCTTCGACGCCGCTTC
GTTCTACCATCGACACCACCACGCTGGCACCCAGTTGATCGGCGCGAGATTTAATCGCCGCGACAATTTG
CGACGGCGCGTGCAGGGCCAGACTGGAGGTGGCAACGCCAATCAGCAACGACTGTTTGCCCGCCAGTTGT
TGTGCCACGCGGTTGGGAATGTAATTCAGCTCCGCCATCGCCGCTTCCACTTTTTCCCGCGTTTTCGCAG
AAACGTGGCTGGCCTGGTTCACCACGCGGGAAACGGTCTGATAAGAGACACCGGCATACTCTGCGACATC
GTATAACGTTACTGGTTTCACATTCACCACCCTGAATTGACTCTCTTCCGGGCGCTATCATGCCATACCG
CGAAAGGTTTTGCACCATTCGATGGTGTCAACGTAAATGCATGCCGCTTCGGCAAGGTGTCACCACCCTG
CCCTTTTTCTTTAAAACCGAAAAGATTACTTCGCGTTATGCAGGCTTCCTCGCTCACTGACTCGCTGCGC
TCGGTCGTTCGGCTGCGGCGAGCGGTATCAGCTCACTCAAAGGCGGTAATCTCGAGGTTACATTGTCGAT
CTGTTCATGGTGAACAGCTTTGAATGCACCAAAAACTCGTAAAAGCTCTGATGTATCTATCTTTTTTACA
CCGTTTTCATCTGTGCATATGGACAGTTTTCCCTTTGATATGTAACGGTGAACAGTTGTTCTACTTTTGT
TTGTTAGTCTTGATGCTTCACTGATAGATACAAGAGCCATAAGAACCTCAGATCCTTCCGTATTTAGCCA
GTATGTTCTCTAGTGTGGTTCGTTGTTTTTGCGTGAGCCATGAGAACGAACCATTGAGATCATACTTACT
TTGCATGTCACTCAAAAATTTTGCCTCAAAACTGGTGAGCTGAATTTTTGCAGTTAAAGCATCGTGTAGT
GTTTTTCTTAGTCCGTTATGTAGGTAGGAATCTGATGTAATGGTTGTTGGTATTTTGTCACCATTCATTT
TTATCTGGTTGTTCTCAAGTTCGGTTACGAGATCCATTTGTCTATCTAGTTCAACTTGGAAAATCAACGT
ATCAGTCGGGCGGCCTCGCTTATCAACCACCAATTTCATATTGCTGTAAGTGTTTAAATCTTTACTTATT
GGTTTCAAAACCCATTGGTTAAGCCTTTTAAACTCATGGTAGTTATTTTCAAGCATTAACATGAACTTAA
ATTCATCAAGGCTAATCTCTATATTTGCCTTGTGAGTTTTCTTTTGTGTTAGTTCTTTTAATAACCACTC
ATAAATCCTCATAGAGTATTTGTTTTCAAAAGACTTAACATGTTCCAGATTATATTTTATGAATTTTTTT
AACTGGAAAAGATAAGGCAATATCTCTTCACTAAAAACTAATTCTAATTTTTCGCTTGAGAACTTGGCAT
AGTTTGTCCACTGGAAAATCTCAAAGCCTTTAACCAAAGGATTCATGATTTCCACAGTTCTCGTCATCAG
CTCTCTGGTTGCTTTAGCTAATACACCATAAGCATTTTCCCTACTGATGTTCATCATCTGAGCGTATTGG
TTATAAGTGAACGATACCGTCCGTTCTTTCCTTGTAGGGTTTTCAATAGTGGGGTTGAGTAGTGCCACAC
AGCATAAAATTAGCTTGGTTTCATGCTCCGTTAAGTCATAGCGACTAATCGCTAGTTCATTTGCTTTGAA
AACAACTAATTCAGACATACATCTCAATTGGTCTAGGTGATTTTAATCACTATACCAATTGAGATGGGCT
AGTCAATGATAATTACATGTCCTTTTCCTTTGAGTTGTGGGTATCTGTAAATTCTGCTAGACCTTTGCTG
GAAAACTTGTAAATTCTGCTAGACCCTCTGTAAATTCCGCTAGACCTTTGTGTGTTTTTTTTGTTTATAT
TCAAGTGGTTATAATTTATAGAATAAAGAAAGAATAAAAAAAGATAAAAAGAATAGATCCCAGCCCTGTG
TATAACTCACTACTTTAGTCAGTTCCGCAGTATTACAAAAGGATGTCGCAAACGCTGTTTGCTCCTCTAC
AAAACAGACCTTAAAACCCTAAAGGCTTAAGTAGCACCATCGCAAGCTCGTGCAAATCGCTTAATATTCC
TTTTGTCTCCGACCATCAGGCACCTGAGTCGCTGTCTTTTTCGTGACATTCAGTTCGCTGCGCTCACGGC
TCTGGCAGTGAATGTGGGTAAATGGCACTACAGGCGCCTTTTATGGATTCATGCAAGGAAACTACCCATA
ATACAAGAAAAGCCCGTCACGGGCTTCTCAGGGCGTTTTATGGCTGGTCTGCTATGTGGTGCTATCTGAC
TTTTTGCTGTTCAGCAGTTCCTGCCCTCTGATTTTCCAGTCTGACCACTTCGGATTATCCCGTGACAGGT
CATTCAGACTGGCTAATGCACCCAGTAAGGCAGCGGTATCATCAACAGGCTTACCCGTCTTACTGTCCCT
AGTGCTTGGATTCTCACCAATAAAAAACGCCCGGCGGCAACCGAGCGTTCTGAACAAATCCAGATGGAGT
TCTGATGTCATTACTGGATCTATCAACAGGAGTCCAAGCGAGCTCGTAAACTTGGTCTGACAGTTACCAA
TGCTTAATCAGTGAGGCACCTATCTCAGCGATCTGTCTATTTCGTTCATCCATAGTTGCCTGACTCCCCG
TCGTGTAGATAACTACGATACGGGAGGGCTTACCATCTGGCCCCAGTGCTGCAATGATACCGCGTGATCC
ACGCTCACCGGCTCCAGATTTATCAGCAATAAACCAGCCAGCCGGAAGGGCCGAGCGCAGAAGTGGTCCT
GCAACTTTATCCGCCTCCATCCAGTCTATTAATTGTTGCCGGGAAGCTAGAGTAAGTAGTTCGCCAGTTA
ATAGTTTGCGCAACGTTGTTGCCATTGCTACAGGCATCGTGGTGTCACGCTCGTCGTTTGGTATGGCTTC
ATTCAGCTCCGGTTCCCAACGATCAAGGCGAGTTACATGATCCCCCATGTTGTGCAAAAAAGCGGTTAGC
TCCTTCGGTCCTCCGATCGTTGTCAGAAGTAAGTTGGCCGCAGTGTTATCACTCATGGTTATGGCAGCAC
TGCATAATTCTCTTACTGTCATGCCATCCGTAAGATGCTTTTCTGTTACTGGTGAGTACTCAACCAAGTC
ATTCTGAGAATAGTGTATGCGGCGACCGAGTTGCTCTTGCCCGGCGTCAATACGGTATAATACCGCGCCA
CATAGCAGAACTTTAAAAGTGCTCATCATTGGAAAACGTTCTTCGGGGCGAAAACTCTCAAGGATCTTAC
CGCTGTTGAGATCCAGTTCGATGTAACCCACTCGTGCACCCAACTGATCTTCAGCATCTTTTACTTTCAC
CAGCGTTTCTGGGTGAGCAAAAACAGGAAGGCAAAATGCCGCAAAAAAGTGAATAAGGGCGACACTGAAA
TGTTGAATACTCATACTCTTCCTTTTTCAATATTATTGAAGCATTTATCAGGGTTATTGTCTCATGAGCG
GATACATATTTTAATGTATTTAGAAAAATAAACAAATAGGGGTTCCGCGCACATTTCCCATGGTGCCACC
TGACGTCTAATAAACCATTATTATCATGACATTAACCTATAAAAATAGGCGTATCACGAGGCAGAATTTT
TATCGCTTCCGCGTTCCGTCTACTCCCTATTACGCTCCGGAATCTCCGACGCCTACGGCCGACGTCGGAT
ACCGCCATTGATAAACTGTTTAACAACATCGTCTGTACAGACCTTCTTCGTTGCCTTTACGTTTAACTCA
ATCAGGCTACCGTCTCGGTTATAAGTCTATCGAGTAGTAGAGCCGTAGTAAAGAGGAGAAATACTAGATG
GTTTCGAAAGGTGAGGAGGATAACATGGCGTCGCTGCCTGCTACACATGAACTGCATATTTTCGGCAGCA
TCAACGGAGTTGATTTCGACATGGTGGGCCAAGGCACCGGCAACCCGAACGACGGCTATGAAGAATTGAA
TTTGAAATCTACCAAGGGCGACTTGCAATTTAGTCCGTGGATTCTGGTACCGCATATTGGTTATGGTTTT
CATCAGTATCTGCCCTACCCAGACGGAATGAGCCCATTTCAGGCGGCTATGGTGGATGGCAGTGGCTATC
AGGTCCATCGCACCATGCAATTCGAGGATGGGGCGAGCCTGACCGTGAATTATCGGTACACTTACGAAGG
TTCACATATTAAAGGTGAAGCACAAGTTAAAGGCACCGGCTTCCCGGCGGATGGCCCAGTGATGACCAAC
AGCCTGACGGCGGCGGACTGGTGTCGTAGCAAAAAGACGTATCCCAATGATAAAACAATTATTTCTACCT
TTAAATGGAGTTACACCACGGGTAACGGTAAACGCTACCGTAGCACGGCTCGCACCACATACACCTTTGC
GAAACCCATGGCCGCGAACTATCTGAAAAATCAGCCGATGTATGTGTTTCGCAAAACGGAACTGAAACAT
TCGAAAACTGAACTCAATTTCAAAGAGTGGCAAAAAGCCTTCACCGACGTAATGGGCATGGATGAACTGT
ACAAATGACCAGGCATCAAATAAAACGAAAGGCTCAGTCGAAAGACTGGGCCTTTCGTTTTATCTGTTGT
TTGTCGGTGAACGCTCTCTACTAGAGTCACACTGGCTCACCTTCGGGTGGGCCTTTCTGCGTTTATAGTT
TCACTTCTGAGTTCGGCATGGGGTCAGGTGGGACCACCGCGCTACTGCCGCCAGGCAGCTGTATCATCTG
CGTACTCCATTAGTGTGACGACCTATGAGGATGGCGGGGTATTAACTGTAACGCAAGATACTTCTCTGCA
AGATGGTTGTTTAATTTATAATGTGAAACTGCGCGGCGTTAATTTTCCCTCAAATGGTCCCGTAATGCAA
AAGAAGACCTTAGGGTGGGAAGCTTCTACGGAAACGTTGTATCCTGCAGATGGCGGTCTTGAGGGTCGTT
GTGATATGGCGTTGAAACTGGTCGGCGGTGGACATTTGCATTGTAATCTGCTGAGTCTTAGCCCAACTTT
TTAGCGGATTTCAACAACTTCTTTAACAACTTCTTATATAACGCGGTTCCTCCGATACCCGCAGCTGGAG
CCTCAGCGGCATCTGCAGGAGCGGCTTCAGCAGCCGGTGCTTCACTCGCTGGTGCCTCCGCTGCTGGTGT
AGCTTCCGCAGCTGGTGCAGCAGGTTCCTGACTGATGCCAGCGGCTGGGGCTTCGGCAGCATCCGCTGGG
GCAGCTTCTGCTGCAGGCGCTTCGCTAGCTGGAGCTTCAGCAGCAGGAGTCGCCTCTGCGGCGGGCGCTG
CAGGCTCTTGACTGGTACCAATACCGTTGTCCGGACGAGTGCCGATGGTGTGTGCGTCACCGATGTTGTT
GGTCCACTGGTATTCCAGACGGGTAGCGATTTCAGGAGTGATCGCGTACTCAACACCGCCAGCGAAGACC
GGAGAAACGCCGGTGTCGTGGTTTTTACCATAAACGTTGGATTTAGTGTCTGCACGCCATACCATGCCAC
CCAGACGAGTGTAGATGTCCAGGTCGTCAGTGATTGGGTAACCCAGTTTAGCGGTCAGTTGAACGCCCTG
AGCTTTGTATGCACCGTTTTCAACGCTGCCTTTGTACGGCATACGACCTAACCAGTCGTAACCCATTTCA
AAGCCAACATACGGGTTAATTCCCTGATCGATTTTAGCGTTGCTGGAGCAACCTGCCAGCAGAGTAGAAC
CCAGGATTACCGCGCCCAGTACCAGTTTAGTAGCTTTCATCAGAAATACTCCATAGCATGATTAAGATGT
TTCAGTACGAAAATTGCTTTCATTGTTGATCTCCTTTTTAAGTGAACTTGGGCCCTGTGTGAAATTGTTA
TCCGCTCACAATTCCACACATTATACGAGCCGATGATTAATTGTCAACAGCTCATTTCAGAATATTAGCC
AGAACCGTTATGATGTCGGCGCAAAAAACATTATCCAGAACGGGAGTGCGCCTTGAGCGACACGAATTAT
GCAGTGATTTACGTATTACCGCCTTTGAGTGAGCTGATACCGCTCGCCGCAGCCGAACGCCCTAGGTCTA
GGGCGGCGGATTTGTCCTACTCAGGAGAGCGTTCACCGACAAACAACAGATAAAACGAAAGGCCCAGTCT
TTCGACTGAGCCTTTCGTTTTATTTGATGCCTCACTGCCCGCTTTCCAGTCGGGAAACCTGTCGTGCCAG
CTGCATTAATGAATCGGCCAACGCGCGGGGAGAGGCGGTTTGCGTATTGGGCGCCAGGGTGGTTTTTCTT
TTCACCAGTGAGACGGGCAACAGCTGATTGCCCTTCACCGCCT
Features (pLannotate 1.2.2; 17 found; start..end, strand, type, name):
    932..1009    -  promoter       lacIq promoter: lacI (mutant); In the lacIq allele, a single base change in the promoter boosts expression of the lacI gene about 10-fold.
   1031..1075    +  terminator     his operon terminator (fragment): This putative transcriptin terminator from the E. coli his operon has a 2-bp deletion introduced during synthesis. Its efficiency has not been determined.
   1378..2328    -  CDS            Rep101: RepA protein needed for replication with the pSC101 origin; rep101
   2376..2598    -  rep_origin     pSC101 ori: low-copy replication origin that requires the Rep101 protein
   3100..3134    -  terminator     lambda t0 terminator: minimal transcription terminator from phage lambda (Scholtissek and Grosse, 1987)
   3214..4074    -  CDS            AmpR: β-lactamase; bla; confers resistance to ampicillin, carbenicillin, and related antibiotics
   4075..4138    -  promoter       AmpR promoter: bla
   4478..5185    +  CDS            mNeonGreen: mNeonGreen is a basic (constitutively fluorescent) green/yellow fluorescent protein published in 2013, derived from Branchiostoma lanceolatum. It is reported to be a very rapidly-maturing monomer with moderate acid sensitivity.
   5197..5268    +  terminator     rrnB T1 terminator: transcription terminator T1 from the E. coli rrnB gene
   5284..5311    +  terminator     T7Te terminator: phage T7 early transcription terminator
   5405..5650    +  CDS            mKelly1 (fragment): mKelly1 is a basic (constitutively fluorescent) red fluorescent protein published in 2018, derived from Entacmaea quadricolor. It is reported to be a rapidly-maturing monomer with moderate acid sensitivity.
   5916..6320    -  CDS            ompA (fragment): OMPA_SHIFL - Experimental evidence at protein level: Swiss-Prot protein existence level 1. (Microbial infection) Serves as a secondary receptor during phage Sf6 infection; infection requires both lipopolysaccharide (LPS) and the OmpA beta-barrel. From Shigella flexneri.
   6324..6410    -  CDS            lpp (fragment): LPP_ECOLI - Also known as mlpA, mulI. Experimental evidence at protein level: Swiss-Prot protein existence level 1. An outer membrane lipoprotein that controls the distance between the inner and outer membranes; adding residues to Lpp increases the width of the periplasm (PubMed:29257832). The only protein known to be covalently linked to the peptidoglycan network (PGN) (PubMed:4261992, PubMed:3013869, PubMed:4245367). Also non-covalently binds the PGN (PubMed:3013869). The link between the cell outer membrane and PGN contributes to the maintenance of the structural and functional integrity of
   6505..6521    -  protein_bind   lac operator: The lac repressor binds to the lac operator to inhibit transcription in E. coli. This inhibition can be relieved by adding lactose or isopropyl-β-D-thiogalactopyranoside (IPTG). lac repressor encoded by lacI
   6529..6557    -  promoter       tac promoter: strong E. coli promoter; hybrid between the trp and lac UV5 promoters
   6730..6816    -  terminator     rrnB T1 terminator: Escherichia coli rrnB; transcription terminator T1 from the E. coli rrnB gene
   6822..931     -  CDS            lacI (across the origin): lac repressor; lacI; The lac repressor binds to the lac operator to inhibit transcription in E. coli. This inhibition can be relieved by adding lactose or isopropyl-β-D-thiogalactopyranoside (IPTG).
