[The description below was written by a language model from this plasmid's Addgene catalogue record and pLannotate feature annotations shown in this document.]
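Description:
pKB223 is a low-copy bacterial expression and synthetic biology plasmid of about 7 kb built on a pSC101* backbone. It replicates from the pSC101 origin with its cognate Rep101 (RepA) initiator protein and is selected through a β-lactamase (AmpR) cassette conferring ampicillin resistance. It also carries its own lacI gene driven by the up-mutated lacIq promoter, so repression of the inducible module does not depend on the host genotype.

The plasmid combines two functional modules. In the first, a tac promoter with a downstream lac operator drives a surface-display fusion in which an Lpp fragment and an OmpA fragment, followed by a tether, sit N-terminal to the synthetic peptide C18G. The Lpp–OmpA portion directs the fusion to the outer membrane, presenting the tethered peptide at the cell envelope, and LacI control makes expression inducible with IPTG or lactose. The peptide and tether are not annotated separately in the feature table, and a short hit labelled as an mKelly1 fragment lying downstream of the fusion is unexplained by the catalogue entry and may be an annotation artefact. In the second module, the PvirK promoter (named in the record but not annotated) drives mNeonGreen, a fast-maturing monomeric green/yellow fluorescent protein, followed by rrnB T1 and T7Te terminators. Additional terminators insulate the units from one another.

Together, these parts let a cell display a peptide and report the resulting PvirK activity as fluorescence. The associated work concerns high-throughput discovery of peptide activators of a bacterial sensor kinase, though the record does not name the kinase or state what role the C18G construct played in that screen.
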