Addgene plasmid #170013: pKB223
Purpose: Encodes LacI-controlled expression of surface-displayed C18G and PvirK-mNeonGreen reporter
Depositing lab: Jeffrey Tabor. Depositing organization: Rice University. Publication: High-throughput discovery of peptide activators of a bacterial sensor kinase. Brink KR, Mu AM, Hoang KV, Groszman K, Gunn JS, Tabor JJ. bioRxiv 10.1101/2021.06.01.446581.
Backbone
  Vector backbone: pSC101*
  Vector type: Bacterial Expression, Synthetic Biology
Growth in bacteria
  Bacterial resistance: Ampicillin, 100 μg/mL
  Growth temperature: 37°C
  Growth strain: DH5alpha
  Copy number: Low Copy
Gene/Insert 1
  Gene/Insert name: mNeonGreen
  Species: Branchiostoma lanceolatum
  Promoter: PvirK
  Cloning method: Unknown
  Sequencing primers: 5′ CGTCTAAGAAACCATTATTATCATGACATTAAC
Gene/Insert 2
  Gene/Insert name: C18G
  Species: Synthetic; Escherichia coli
  Promoter: Ptac
  Tag / fusion protein: Lpp (N terminal on insert); OmpA (N terminal on insert); Tether (N terminal on insert)
  Cloning method: Unknown
  Sequencing primers: 5′ CGGTATCAGCTCACTCAAAGG
Resource information
  A portion of this plasmid was derived from a plasmid made by: Peptide display fusion protein sequence was obtained from Bryan Davies and was originally published in Tucker et al. 2018 (DOI:10.1016/j.cell.2017.12.009).
Terms and licenses: Academic/Nonprofit Terms; Industry Terms: Not Available to Industry
Depositor comments: Peptide display fusion protein sequence was obtained from Bryan Davies and was originally published in Tucker et al. 2018 (DOI:10.1016/j.cell.2017.12.009). Tucker AT, Leonard SP, DuBois CD, Knauf GA, Cunningham AL, Wilke CO, Trent MS, Davies BW. Discovery of Next-Generation Antimicrobials through Bacterial Self-Screening of Surface-Displayed Peptide Libraries. Cell. 2018 Jan 25;172(3):618-628.e13. doi: 10.1016/j.cell.2017.12.009. Epub 2018 Jan 4. PMID: 29307492; PMCID: PMC5786472. Please visit https://www.biorxiv.org/content/10.1101/2021.06.01.446581v1 for bioRxiv preprint.
How to cite: pKB223 was a gift from Jeffrey Tabor (Addgene plasmid # 170013 ; http://n2t.net/addgene:170013 ; RRID:Addgene_170013)
